>Addgene plasmid #196075 | pSBbi-Bla-dCas9-KRAB-MeCP2_hU6-A10 | addgene full sequence | sequence record 388999 | Addgene NGS Result
TTTTTGTTTTGAGGCTCCGGTGCCCGTCAGTGGGCAGAGCGCACATCGCCCACAGTCCCCGAGAAGTTGG
GGGGAGGGGTCGGCAATTGAACCGGTGCCTAGAGAAGGTGGCGCGGGGTAAACTGGGAAAGTGATGTCGT
GTACTGGCTCCGCCTTTTTCCCGAGGGTGGGGGAGAACCGTATATAAGTGCAGTAGTCGCCGTGAACGTT
CTTTTTCGCAACGGGTTTGCCGCCAGAACACAGGTAAGTGCCGTGTGTGGTTCCCGCGGGCCTGGCCTCT
TTACGGGTTATGGCCCTTGCGTGCCTTGAATTACTTCCACGCCCCTGGCTGCAGTACGTGATTCTTGATC
CCGAGCTTCGGGTTGGAAGTGGGTGGGAGAGTTCGAGGCCTTGCGCTTAAGGAGCCCCTTCGCCTCGTGC
TTGAGTTGAGGCCTGGCTTGGGCGCTGGGGCCGCCGCGTGCGAATCTGGTGGCACCTTCGCGCCTGTCTC
GCTGCTTTCGATAAGTCTCTAGCCATTTAAAATTTTTGATGACCTGCTGCGACGCTTTTTTTCTGGCAAG
ATAGTCTTGTAAATGCGGGCCAAGATCTGCACACTGGTATTTCGGTTTTTGGGGCCGCGGGCGGCGACGG
GGCCCGTGCGTCCCAGCGCACATGTTCGGCGAGGCGGGGCCTGCGAGCGCGGCCACCGAGAATCGGACGG
GGGTAGTCTCAAGCTGGCCGGCCTGCTCTGGTGCCTGGCCTCGCGCCGCCGTGTATCGCCCCGCCCTGGG
CGGCAAGGCTGGCCCGGTCGGCACCAGTTGCGTGAGCGGAAAGATGGCCGCTTCCCGGCCCTGCTGCAGG
GAGCTCAAAATGGAGGACGCGGCGCTCGGGAGAGCGGGCGGGTGAGTCACCCACACAAAGGAAAAGGGCC
TTTCCGTCCTCAGCCGTCGCTTCATGTGACTCCACGGAGTACCGGGCGCCGTCCAGGCACCTCGATTAGT
TCTCGAGCTTTTGGAGTACGTCGTCTTTAGGTTGGGGGGAGGGGTTTTATGCGATGGAGTTTCCCCATAC
TGAGTGGGTGGAGACTGAAGTTAGGCCAGCTTGGCACTTGATGTAATTCTCCTTGGAATTTGCCCTTTTT
GAGTTTGGATCTTGGTTCATTCTCAAGCCTCAGACAGTGGTTCAAAGTTTTTTTCTTCCATTTAAGGTGT
CGTGAAAACTACCCCAAGCTGGCCTCTGAGGCCGCCACCATGGACAAGAAGTACTCCATTGGGCTCGCTA
TCGGCACAAACAGCGTCGGCTGGGCCGTCATTACGGACGAGTACAAGGTGCCGAGCAAAAAATTCAAAGT
TCTGGGCAATACCGATCGCCACAGCATAAAGAAGAACCTCATTGGCGCCCTCCTGTTCGACTCCGGGGAG
ACGGCCGAAGCCACGCGGCTCAAAAGAACAGCACGGCGCAGATATACCCGCAGAAAGAATCGGATCTGCT
ACCTGCAGGAGATCTTTAGTAATGAGATGGCTAAGGTGGATGACTCTTTCTTCCATAGGCTGGAGGAGTC
CTTTTTGGTGGAGGAGGATAAAAAGCACGAGCGCCACCCAATCTTTGGCAATATCGTGGACGAGGTGGCG
TACCATGAAAAGTACCCAACCATATATCATCTGAGGAAGAAGCTTGTAGACAGTACTGATAAGGCTGACT
TGCGGTTGATCTATCTCGCGCTGGCGCATATGATCAAATTTCGGGGACACTTCCTCATCGAGGGGGACCT
GAACCCAGACAACAGCGATGTCGACAAACTCTTTATCCAACTGGTTCAGACTTACAATCAGCTTTTCGAA
GAGAACCCGATCAACGCATCCGGAGTTGACGCCAAAGCAATCCTGAGCGCTAGGCTGTCCAAATCCCGGC
GGCTCGAAAACCTCATCGCACAGCTCCCTGGGGAGAAGAAGAACGGCCTGTTTGGTAATCTTATCGCCCT
GTCACTCGGGCTGACCCCCAACTTTAAATCTAACTTCGACCTGGCCGAAGATGCCAAGCTTCAACTGAGC
AAAGACACCTACGATGATGATCTCGACAATCTGCTGGCCCAGATCGGCGACCAGTACGCAGACCTTTTTT
TGGCGGCAAAGAACCTGTCAGACGCCATTCTGCTGAGTGATATTCTGCGAGTGAACACGGAGATCACCAA
AGCTCCGCTGAGCGCTAGTATGATCAAGCGCTATGATGAGCACCACCAAGACTTGACTTTGCTGAAGGCC
CTTGTCAGACAGCAACTGCCTGAGAAGTACAAGGAAATTTTCTTCGATCAGTCTAAAAATGGCTACGCCG
GATACATTGACGGCGGAGCAAGCCAGGAGGAATTTTACAAATTTATTAAGCCCATCTTGGAAAAAATGGA
CGGCACCGAGGAGCTGCTGGTAAAGCTTAACAGAGAAGATCTGTTGCGCAAACAGCGCACTTTCGACAAT
GGAAGCATCCCCCACCAGATTCACCTGGGCGAACTGCACGCTATCCTCAGGCGGCAAGAGGATTTCTACC
CCTTTTTGAAAGATAACAGGGAAAAGATTGAGAAAATCCTCACATTTCGGATACCCTACTATGTAGGCCC
CCTCGCCCGGGGAAATTCCAGATTCGCGTGGATGACTCGCAAATCAGAAGAGACCATCACTCCCTGGAAC
TTCGAGGAAGTCGTGGATAAGGGGGCCTCTGCCCAGTCCTTCATCGAAAGGATGACTAACTTTGATAAAA
ATCTGCCTAACGAAAAGGTGCTTCCTAAACACTCTCTGCTGTACGAGTACTTCACAGTTTATAACGAGCT
CACCAAGGTCAAATACGTCACAGAAGGGATGAGAAAGCCAGCATTCCTGTCTGGAGAGCAGAAGAAAGCT
ATCGTGGACCTCCTCTTCAAGACGAACCGGAAAGTTACCGTGAAACAGCTCAAAGAAGACTATTTCAAAA
AGATTGAATGTTTCGACTCTGTTGAAATCAGCGGAGTGGAGGATCGCTTCAACGCATCCCTGGGAACGTA
TCACGATCTCCTGAAAATCATTAAAGACAAGGACTTCCTGGACAATGAGGAGAACGAGGACATTCTTGAG
GACATTGTCCTCACCCTTACGTTGTTTGAAGATAGGGAGATGATTGAAGAACGCTTGAAAACTTACGCTC
ATCTCTTCGACGACAAAGTCATGAAACAGCTCAAGAGGCGCCGATATACAGGATGGGGGCGGCTGTCAAG
AAAACTGATCAATGGGATCCGAGACAAGCAGAGTGGAAAGACAATCCTGGATTTTCTTAAGTCCGATGGA
TTTGCCAACCGGAACTTCATGCAGTTGATCCATGATGACTCTCTCACCTTTAAGGAGGACATCCAGAAAG
CACAAGTTTCTGGCCAGGGGGACAGTCTTCACGAGCACATCGCTAATCTTGCAGGTAGCCCAGCTATCAA
AAAGGGAATACTGCAGACCGTTAAGGTCGTGGATGAACTCGTCAAAGTAATGGGAAGGCATAAGCCCGAG
AATATCGTTATCGAGATGGCCCGAGAGAACCAAACTACCCAGAAGGGACAGAAGAACAGTAGGGAAAGGA
TGAAGAGGATTGAAGAGGGTATAAAAGAACTGGGGTCCCAAATCCTTAAGGAACACCCAGTTGAAAACAC
CCAGCTTCAGAATGAGAAGCTCTACCTGTACTACCTGCAGAACGGCAGGGACATGTACGTGGATCAGGAA
CTGGACATCAATCGGCTCTCCGACTACGACGTGGCTGCTATCGTGCCCCAGTCTTTTCTCAAAGATGATT
CTATTGATAATAAAGTGTTGACAAGATCCGATAAAGCTAGAGGGAAGAGTGATAACGTCCCCTCAGAAGA
AGTTGTCAAGAAAATGAAAAATTATTGGCGGCAGCTGCTGAACGCCAAACTGATCACACAACGGAAGTTC
GATAATCTGACTAAGGCTGAACGAGGTGGCCTGTCTGAGTTGGATAAAGCCGGCTTCATCAAAAGGCAGC
TTGTTGAGACACGCCAGATCACCAAGCACGTGGCCCAAATTCTCGATTCACGCATGAACACCAAGTACGA
TGAAAATGACAAACTGATTCGAGAGGTGAAAGTTATTACTCTGAAGTCTAAGCTGGTCTCAGATTTCAGA
AAGGACTTTCAGTTTTATAAGGTGAGAGAGATCAACAATTACCACCATGCGCATGATGCCTACCTGAATG
CAGTGGTAGGCACTGCACTTATCAAAAAATATCCCAAGCTTGAATCTGAATTTGTTTACGGAGACTATAA
AGTGTACGATGTTAGGAAAATGATCGCAAAGTCTGAGCAGGAAATAGGCAAGGCCACCGCTAAGTACTTC
TTTTACAGCAATATTATGAATTTTTTCAAGACCGAGATTACACTGGCCAATGGAGAGATTCGGAAGCGAC
CACTTATCGAAACAAACGGAGAAACAGGAGAAATCGTGTGGGACAAGGGTAGGGATTTCGCGACAGTCCG
GAAGGTCCTGTCCATGCCGCAGGTGAACATCGTTAAAAAGACCGAAGTACAGACCGGAGGCTTCTCCAAG
GAAAGTATCCTCCCGAAAAGGAACAGCGACAAGCTGATCGCACGCAAAAAAGATTGGGACCCCAAGAAAT
ACGGCGGATTCGATTCTCCTACAGTCGCTTACAGTGTACTGGTTGTGGCCAAAGTGGAGAAAGGGAAGTC
TAAAAAACTCAAAAGCGTCAAGGAACTGCTGGGCATCACAATCATGGAGCGATCAAGCTTCGAAAAAAAC
CCCATCGACTTTCTCGAGGCGAAAGGATATAAAGAGGTCAAAAAAGACCTCATCATTAAGCTTCCCAAGT
ACTCTCTCTTTGAGCTTGAAAACGGCCGGAAACGAATGCTCGCTAGTGCGGGCGAGCTGCAGAAAGGTAA
CGAGCTGGCACTGCCCTCTAAATACGTTAATTTCTTGTATCTGGCCAGCCACTATGAAAAGCTCAAAGGG
TCTCCCGAAGATAATGAGCAGAAGCAGCTGTTCGTGGAACAACACAAACACTACCTTGATGAGATCATCG
AGCAAATAAGCGAATTCTCCAAAAGAGTGATCCTCGCCGACGCTAACCTCGATAAGGTGCTTTCTGCTTA
CAATAAGCACAGGGATAAGCCCATCAGGGAGCAGGCAGAAAACATTATCCACTTGTTTACTCTGACCAAC
TTGGGCGCGCCTGCAGCCTTCAAGTACTTCGACACCACCATAGACAGAAAGCGGTACACCTCTACAAAGG
AGGTCCTGGACGCCACACTGATTCATCAGTCAATTACGGGGCTCTATGAAACAAGAATCGACCTCTCTCA
GCTCGGTGGAGACAGCAGGGCTGACCCCAAGAAGAAGAGGAAGGTGAGTGGTGGAGGAAGTGGCGGGTCA
GGGTCGATGGACGCGAAATCACTTACGGCATGGTCGAGAACACTGGTTACGTTCAAGGACGTGTTTGTGG
ACTTTACACGTGAGGAGTGGAAATTGCTGGATACTGCGCAACAAATTGTGTATCGAAATGTCATGCTTGA
GAATTACAAGAACCTCGTCAGTCTCGGATACCAGTTGACGAAACCGGATGTGATCCTTAGGCTCGAAAAG
GGGGAAGAACCTTGGCTGGTATCGGGAGGTGGTTCGGGTGGCTCTGGATCAAGCCCAAAGAAGAAACGGA
AGGTGGAAGCCTCAGTGCAGGTGAAAAGGGTGCTGGAAAAATCCCCCGGCAAACTCCTCGTGAAGATGCC
CTTCCAGGCTTCCCCTGGCGGAAAAGGTGAAGGGGGTGGCGCAACCACATCTGCCCAGGTCATGGTCATC
AAGCGACCTGGAAGGAAAAGAAAGGCCGAGGCTGACCCTCAGGCCATTCCAAAGAAACGGGGACGCAAGC
CAGGGTCCGTGGTCGCAGCTGCAGCAGCTGAGGCTAAGAAAAAGGCAGTGAAGGAAAGCTCCATCCGCAG
TGTGCAGGAGACTGTCCTGCCCATCAAGAAGAGGAAGACTAGGGAGACCGTGTCCATCGAGGTCAAAGAA
GTGGTCAAGCCCCTGCTCGTGTCCACCCTGGGCGAAAAATCTGGAAAGGGGCTCAAAACATGCAAGTCAC
CTGGACGGAAAAGCAAGGAGTCTAGTCCAAAGGGGCGCTCAAGCTCCGCTTCTAGTCCCCCTAAAAAGGA
ACACCATCACCATCACCATCACGCCGAGTCTCCTAAGGCTCCTATGCCACTGCTCCCACCACCTCCACCA
CCTGAGCCACAGTCAAGCGAAGACCCCATCAGCCCACCCGAGCCTCAGGATCTGTCCTCTAGTATTTGCA
AAGAGGAAAAGATGCCCAGAGCAGGCAGCCTGGAGAGTGATGGCTGTCCAAAAGAACCCGCCAAGACCCA
GCCTATGGTGGCAGCCGCTGCAACTACCACCACAACCACAACTACCACAGTGGCCGAAAAATACAAGCAT
CGCGGCGAGGGCGAACGAAAGGACATTGTGTCAAGCTCCATGCCCAGACCTAACCGGGAGGAACCAGTCG
ATAGTAGGACACCCGTGACTGAGAGAGTCTCATAGGGCCTGTCAGGCCAAGCTTGGGGATCAATTCTCTA
GAGCTCGCTGATCAGCCTCGACTGTGCCTTCTAGTTGCCAGCCATCTGTTGTTTGCCCCTCCCCCGTGCC
TTCCTTGACCCTGGAAGGTGCCACTCCCACTGTCCTTTCCTAATAAAATGAGGAAATTGCATCGCATTGT
CTGAGTAGGTGTCATTCTATTCTGGGGGGTGGGGTGGGGCAGGACAGCAAGGGGGAGGATTGGGAAGACA
ATAGCAGGCATGCTGGGGATGCGGTGGGCTCTATGGCTTCTGAGGCGGAAAGAACCAGCTGGGCCTACTA
GATAGCGGACCCCTTACCGAAACATCGCCGCATTCTGCAGAGGAGTCGAACTTAGTGTATGTAAACTTCT
GACCCACTGGAATTGTGATACAGTGAATTATAAGTGAAATAATCTGTCTGTAAACAATTGTTGGAAAAAT
GACTTGTGTCATGCACAAAGTAGATGTCCTAACTGACTTGCCAAAACTATTGTTTGTTAACAAGAAATTT
GTGGAGTAGTTGAAAAACGAGTTTTAATGACTCCAACTTAAGTGTATGTAAACTTCCGACTTCAACTGTA
TAGGGATCCAATTTTAACAAAATATTAACGCTTACAATTTCCTGATGCGGTATTTTCTCCTTACGCATCT
GTGCGGTATTTCACACCGCATCAGGTGGCACTTTTCGGGGAAATGTGCGCGGAACCCCTATTTGTTTATT
TTTCTAAATACATTCAAATATGTATCCGCTCATGAGACAATAACCCTGATAAATGCTTCAATAATATTGA
AAAAGGAAGAGTATGAGTATTCAACATTTCCGTGTCGCCCTTATTCCCTTTTTTGCGGCATTTTGCCTTC
CTGTTTTTGCTCACCCAGAAACGCTGGTGAAAGTAAAAGATGCTGAAGATCAGTTGGGTGCACGAGTGGG
TTACATCGAACTGGATCTCAACAGCGGTAAGATCCTTGAGAGTTTTCGCCCCGAAGAACGTTTTCCAATG
ATGAGCACTTTTAAAGTTCTGCTATGTGGCGCGGTATTATCCCGTATTGACGCCGGGCAAGAGCAACTCG
GTCGCCGCATACACTATTCTCAGAATGACTTGGTTGAGTACTCACCAGTCACAGAAAAGCATCTTACGGA
TGGCATGACAGTAAGAGAATTATGCAGTGCTGCCATAACCATGAGTGATAACACTGCGGCCAACTTACTT
CTGACAACGATCGGAGGACCGAAGGAGCTAACCGCTTTTTTGCACAACATGGGGGATCATGTAACTCGCC
TTGATCGTTGGGAACCGGAGCTGAATGAAGCCATACCAAACGACGAGCGTGACACCACGATGCCTGTAGC
AATGGCAACAACGTTGCGCAAACTATTAACTGGCGAACTACTTACTCTAGCTTCCCGGCAACAATTAATA
GACTGGATGGAGGCGGATAAAGTTGCAGGACCACTTCTGCGCTCGGCCCTTCCGGCTGGCTGGTTTATTG
CTGATAAATCTGGAGCCGGTGAGCGTGGGTCTCGCGGTATCATTGCAGCACTGGGGCCAGATGGTAAGCC
CTCCCGTATCGTAGTTATCTACACGACGGGGAGTCAGGCAACTATGGATGAACGAAATAGACAGATCGCT
GAGATAGGTGCCTCACTGATTAAGCATTGGTAACTGTCAGACCAAGTTTACTCATATATACTTTAGATTG
ATTTAAAACTTCATTTTTAATTTAAAAGGATCTAGGTGAAGATCCTTTTTGATAATCTCATGACCAAAAT
CCCTTAACGTGAGTTTTCGTTCCACTGAGCGTCAGACCCCGTAGAAAAGATCAAAGGATCTTCTTGAGAT
CCTTTTTTTCTGCGCGTAATCTGCTGCTTGCAAACAAAAAAACCACCGCTACCAGCGGTGGTTTGTTTGC
CGGATCAAGAGCTACCAACTCTTTTTCCGAAGGTAACTGGCTTCAGCAGAGCGCAGATACCAAATACTGT
TCTTCTAGTGTAGCCGTAGTTAGGCCACCACTTCAAGAACTCTGTAGCACCGCCTACATACCTCGCTCTG
CTAATCCTGTTACCAGTGGCTGCTGCCAGTGGCGATAAGTCGTGTCTTACCGGGTTGGACTCAAGACGAT
AGTTACCGGATAAGGCGCAGCGGTCGGGCTGAACGGGGGGTTCGTGCACACAGCCCAGCTTGGAGCGAAC
GACCTACACCGAACTGAGATACCTACAGCGTGAGCTATGAGAAAGCGCCACGCTTCCCGAAGGGAGAAAG
GCGGACAGGTATCCGGTAAGCGGCAGGGTCGGAACAGGAGAGCGCACGAGGGAGCTTCCAGGGGGAAACG
CCTGGTATCTTTATAGTCCTGTCGGGTTTCGCCACCTCTGACTTGAGCGTCGATTTTTGTGATGCTCGTC
AGGGGGGCGGAGCCTATGGAAAAACGCCAGCAACGCGGCCTTTTTACGGTTCCTGGCCTTTTGCTGGCCT
TTTGCTCACATGTTCTTTCCTGCGTTATCCCCTGATTCTGTGGATAACCGTATTACCGCCTTTGAGTGAG
CTGATACCGCTCGCCGCAGCCGAACGACCGAGCGCAGCGAGTCAGTGAGCGAGGAAGCGGATCCCTATAC
AGTTGAAGTCGGAAGTTTACATACACCTTAGCCAAATACATTTAAACTCACTTTTTCACAATTCCTGACA
TTTAATCCTAGTAAAAATTCCCTGTCTTAGGTCAGTTAGGATCACCACTTTATTTTAAGAATGTGAAATA
TCAGAATAATAGTAGAGAGAATGATTCATTTCAGCTTTTATTTCTTTCATCACATTCCCAGTGGGTCAGA
AGTTTACATACACTCGACTCCTCTGCAGAATGCGGCGATGTTTCGGTAAGGGGTCCCGAGTAGCTAGTTC
ATGGCAGCCAGCATATGGCATATGTTGCCAAACTCTAAACCAAATACTCATTCTGATGTTTTAAATGATT
TGCCCTCCCATATGTCCTTCCGAGTGAGAGACACAAAAAATTCCAACACACTATTGCAATGAAAATAAAT
TTCCTTTATTAGCCAGAAGTCAGATGCTCAAGGGGCTTCATGATGTCCCCATAATTTTTGGCAGAGGGAA
AAAGATCTCAGTGGTATTTGTGAGCCAGGGCATTGGCCACACCAGCCACCACCTTCTGATAGGCAGCCTG
CACCTGAGGAGTGAATTCACGACAGGCCTTCGAATTAGCCCTCCCACACATAACCAGAGGGCAGCAATTC
ACGAATCCCAACTGCCGTCGGCTGTCCATCACTGTCCTTCACTATGGCTTTGATCCCAGGATGCAGATCG
AGAAGCACCTGTCGGCACCGTCCGCAGGGGCTCAAGATGCCCCTGTTCTCATTTCCGATCGCGACGATAC
AAGTCAGGTTGCCAGCTGCCGCAGCAGCAGCAGTGCCCAGCACCACGAGTTCTGCACAAGGTCCCCCAGT
AAAATGATATACATTGACACCAGTGAAGATGCGGCCGTCGCTAGAGAGAGCTGCGCTGGCGACGCTGTAG
TCTTCAGAGATGGGGATGCTGTTGATTGTAGCCGTTGCTCTTTCAATGAGGGTGGATTCTTCTTGAGACA
AAGGCATAGCCATGGTGGCCTCAGGTGCAGAGGTTTCTACAGGGAAAGAGAGAAAGGCTACAGTTAGTTT
GCTGTGATGATGCTAAGTGCCGAGGTCAGATGTCTATGGATTGTACACGGAATCCCAACGCAGGAACCAA
AAAACACTCACCCAAAAAAATGGCGCTAAGGCCGAGAGAAAGGCGAAGTTCCGTCTACGGCTATATACCT
TGAAACAGGGGCGGCAGAAGTGACGCAACGCGGTTGCGCGGACGGCTTCCTGTGTTTTCATTGGTCGAAG
CGTTCTGCGCGTGCGCAGAGATTCCCCAGGGAAGGCGGGCCCTCTTCCGAATGTCCAATCCGGACATTCT
TCCGGTTGGACCTCCGCGGTCAGCGCTGTGCCCGGCGAGAGATCACGTGGGGCGCGGAGGCGGTGCTGCT
GGGGCACGGCCGTCCAGCCTCGGCGGCCATATTTTTGAGGGGCTGTTCATCTCGTTCACACGCTCTGTCC
GCCATGTTTGTGAGTGGAAGCGCCATTACCCCTTCAAGCGACTGAAGGCTGCAGGGCCTCTGGTGGCCCG
CATGGGGAGACCAGACCCGCCAGGCCCGCCTTTCCGCACTCAGTCCGGGCTTACTTTATTTTGTGAGACA
GGGTCTCGCCTAGAGGGAGGGCCTATTTCCCATGATTCCTTCATATTTGCATATACGATACAAGGCTGTT
AGAGAGATAATTGGAATTAATTTGACTGTAAACACAAAGATATTAGTACAAAATACGTGACGTAGAAAGT
AATAATTTCTTGGGTAGTTTGCAGTTTTAAAATTATGTTTTAAAATGGACTATCATATGCTTACCGTAAC
TTGAAAGTATTTCGATTTCTTGGCTTTATATATCTTGTGGAAAGGACGAAACACCGACCGCGGTTAACCC
GTGAGGGTTTTAGAGCTAGAAATAGCAAGTTAAAATAAGGCTAGTCCGTTATCAACTTGAAAAAGTGGCA
CCGAGTCGGTGCT
Features (pLannotate 1.2.2; 16 found; start..end, strand, type, name):
     14..1195    +  promoter       EF-1α promoter: strong constitutive promoter for human elongation factor EF-1α
   1230..5333    +  CDS            Cas9m4: catalytically dead mutant of the Cas9 endonuclease from the Streptococcus pyogenes Type II CRISPR/Cas system RNA-guided DNA-binding protein that lacks endonuclease activity due to the mutations D10A, D839A, H840A, and N863A (Mali et al., 2013)
   5418..5630    +  CDS            KRBOX4 (fragment): KRBX4_HUMAN - Also known as ZNF673. Experimental evidence at protein level: Swiss-Prot protein existence level 1. From Homo sapiens (Human).
   5685..6542    +  CDS            MeCP2: transcriptional repression domain from rat methyl-CpG-binding protein 2 (Nan et al., 1997)
   6602..6826    +  polyA_signal   bGH poly(A) signal: bovine growth hormone polyadenylation signal
   6830..6851    +  promoter       SV40 promoter (fragment): SV40 enhancer and early promoter
   7150..7180    +  rep_origin     M13 ori (fragment): M13 bacteriophage origin of replication; arrow indicates direction of (+) strand synthesis
   7181..7231    -  misc_feature   bom (fragment): basis of mobility region from pBR322
   7258..7362    +  promoter       AmpR promoter: bla
   7363..8223    +  CDS            AmpR: β-lactamase; bla; confers resistance to ampicillin, carbenicillin, and related antibiotics
   8394..8982    +  rep_origin     ori: high-copy-number ColE1/pMB1/pBR322/pUC origin of replication
   9545..9600    -  polyA_signal   β-globin poly(A) signal: rabbit β-globin polyadenylation signal (Gil and Proudfoot, 1987)
   9671..9751    -  CDS            HBB (fragment): HBB_PONPY - Experimental evidence at transcript level: Swiss-Prot protein existence level 2. Involved in oxygen transport from the lung to the various peripheral tissues. From Pongo pygmaeus (Bornean orangutan).
   9768..10157   -  CDS            bsd: BSD_ASPTE - Experimental evidence at protein level: Swiss-Prot protein existence level 1. Catalyzes the deamination of the cytosine moiety of the antibiotics blasticidin S, cytomycin and acetylblasticidin S. From Aspergillus terreus.
  10797..11037   +  promoter       U6 promoter: RNA polymerase III promoter for human U6 snRNA
  11067..11142   +  misc_RNA       gRNA scaffold: guide RNA scaffold for the Streptococcus pyogenes CRISPR/Cas9 system
