[The description below was written by a language model from this plasmid's Addgene catalogue record and pLannotate feature annotations shown in this document.]
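Description:
pSBbi-Bla-dCas9-KRAB-MeCP2_hU6-A10 is an 11.1 kb mammalian expression plasmid for constitutive CRISPR interference, derived from the pSBbi-Bla-dCas9-KRAB-MeCP2_hU6-SapI backbone. The associated publication describes the series as transposon vectors, and the pSBbi name suggests a Sleeping Beauty bidirectional design. However, the feature table annotates no transposon inverted repeats, so their positions cannot be confirmed from the record. In bacteria the plasmid is maintained at high copy through a ColE1/pUC-type origin and selected with ampicillin via the β-lactamase gene and its native promoter.

The main payload is a fusion repressor driven by the strong constitutive human EF-1α promoter and terminated by the bovine growth hormone polyadenylation signal. It consists of catalytically dead Streptococcus pyogenes Cas9 (annotated as carrying the D10A, D839A, H840A and N863A mutations), followed by a KRAB-type repression domain (matched by the annotation tool to a KRBOX4 fragment) and the transcriptional repression domain of rat MeCP2. On the opposite strand sits the Aspergillus terreus blasticidin S deaminase gene, followed by β-globin sequence and the rabbit β-globin poly(A) signal, which allows blasticidin selection of mammalian cells. The promoter driving this marker is not annotated.

A human U6 RNA polymerase III promoter expresses a single guide RNA made of a spacer targeting mouse Adam10 joined to the S. pyogenes gRNA scaffold. The spacer was inserted through SapI sites that were destroyed during cloning. The guide directs the dCas9-KRAB-MeCP2 repressor to the target gene, silencing transcription without cutting the DNA. The construct is therefore suited to stable knockdown of Adam10 in mouse cells.
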