Addgene plasmid #196075: pSBbi-Bla-dCas9-KRAB-MeCP2_hU6-A10
Purpose: Constitutive CRISPRi vector conferring blasticidin S resistance, expressing gRNA targeting mouse Adam10.
Depositing lab: Joanna Bereta. Depositing organization: Jagiellonian University. Publication: Construction of a Set of Novel Transposon Vectors for Efficient Silencing of Protein and lncRNA Genes via CRISPR Interference. Czarnek M, Kochan J, Wawro M, Myrczek R, Bereta J. Mol Biotechnol. 2023 Jan 28. doi: 10.1007/s12033-023-00675-5. PubMed 36707469.
Backbone
  Vector backbone: pSBbi-Bla-dCas9-KRAB-MeCP2_hU6-SapI
  Backbone size w/o insert (bp): 11140
  Total vector size (bp): 11143
  Vector type: Mammalian Expression, CRISPR
  Selectable markers: Blasticidin
Growth in bacteria
  Bacterial resistance: Ampicillin, 100 μg/mL
  Growth temperature: 37°C
  Growth strain: DH5alpha
  Copy number: High Copy
Gene/Insert
  Gene/Insert name: gRNA targeting Adam10
  Species: Synthetic
  Mutation: Cloned using SapI sites - destroyed after insertion
  Cloning method: Restriction Enzyme; 5′ cloning site SapI (destroyed during cloning); 3′ cloning site SapI (destroyed during cloning)
  Sequencing primers: 5′ GACTATCATATGCTTACCGT
Terms and licenses: Academic/Nonprofit Terms; Industry Terms: Not Available to Industry
How to cite: pSBbi-Bla-dCas9-KRAB-MeCP2_hU6-A10 was a gift from Joanna Bereta (Addgene plasmid # 196075 ; http://n2t.net/addgene:196075 ; RRID:Addgene_196075)
